Addgene plasmid #21494: pMBP-HIS2-Vps2
Depositing lab: James Hurley. Depositing organization: National Institute of Diabetes & Digestive & Kidney Diseases (NIDDK). Publication: Membrane scission by the ESCRT-III complex. Wollert T, Wunder C, Lippincott-Schwartz J, Hurley JH. Nature. 2009 Mar 12. 458(7235):172-7. 10.1038/nature07836 PubMed 19234443.
Backbone
  Vector backbone: pHis2
  Backbone size w/o insert (bp): 5549
  Vector type: Bacterial Expression
Growth in bacteria
  Bacterial resistance: Ampicillin, 100 μg/mL
  Growth temperature: 37°C
  Growth strain: DH5alpha
  Copy number: High Copy
Gene/Insert
  Gene/Insert name: VPS2 (alt names: Did4, CHM2,; GRD7, REN1,; VPL2, VPT14)
  Species: S. cerevisiae (budding yeast)
  Insert size (bp): 696
  Mutation: none
  Entrez Gene: DID4 (a.k.a. CHM2, GRD7, REN1, VPL2, VPS14, VPS2, VPT14)
  Tag / fusion protein: 6x His (N terminal on backbone); MBP (N terminal on backbone)
  Cloning method: Restriction Enzyme; 5′ cloning site N/A (RF cloning used) (not destroyed)
  Sequencing primers: 5′ T7 promotor
Terms and licenses: Academic/Nonprofit Terms; Industry Terms: Not Available to Industry
How to cite: pMBP-HIS2-Vps2 was a gift from James Hurley (Addgene plasmid # 21494 ; http://n2t.net/addgene:21494 ; RRID:Addgene_21494)
