[The description below was written by a language model from this plasmid's Addgene catalogue record.]
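Description:
pMBP-HIS2-Vps2 is a bacterial expression plasmid built on the pHis2 backbone (about 5.5 kb without insert) for producing recombinant yeast Vps2 in E. coli. It is maintained as a high-copy plasmid under ampicillin selection. The record does not list the origin of replication or explicitly name the promoter. However, a T7 promoter primer is given for sequencing from the 5′ side, which suggests that the cassette lies downstream of a T7 promoter, as is typical of vectors expressed in T7 polymerase-bearing strains.

The insert is the 696 bp wild-type coding sequence of Saccharomyces cerevisiae VPS2, also known as DID4, CHM2, GRD7, REN1, VPL2 and VPT14, with no mutations recorded. Vps2 is a subunit of the ESCRT-III complex. The gene was introduced by restriction-free (RF) cloning rather than through conventional restriction sites. Two tags supplied by the backbone are fused to its N terminus: a 6xHis tag, which allows purification by immobilised metal affinity chromatography, and maltose-binding protein (MBP), which generally improves the solubility of fusion partners and allows amylose-resin purification. The relative order of the two tags is not stated, nor is the presence of any protease cleavage site between them and Vps2.

The associated publication concerns membrane scission by the ESCRT-III complex. This is consistent with the plasmid being used to express and purify Vps2 protein for in vitro biochemical or reconstitution studies of ESCRT-III function. No feature table was provided, so details beyond the catalogue fields cannot be confirmed.
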