>Addgene plasmid #21494 | pMBP-HIS2-Vps2 | addgene partial sequence | sequence record 27430 | 21494 with T7
CTCTAGAATAATTTTGTTTAACTTTAAGAAGGAGATATACATATGTCGTACTACCATCACCATCACCATC
ACGATTACATGATCGAAGAAGGTAAACTGGTAATCTGGATTAACGGCGATAAAGGCTATAACGGTCTCGC
TGAAGTCGGTAAGAAATTCGAGAAAGATACCGGAATTAAAGTCACCGTTGAGCATCCGGATAAACTGGAA
GAGAAATTCCCACAGGTTGCGGCAACTGGCGATGGCCCTGACATTATCTTCTGGGCACACGACCGCTTTG
GTGGCTACGCTCAATCTGGCCTGTTGGCTGAAATCACCCCGGACAAAGCGTTCCAGGACAAGCTGTATCC
GTTTACCTGGGATGCCGTACGTTACAACGGCAAGCTGATTGCTTACCCGATCGCTGTTGAAGCGTTATCG
CTGATTTATAACAAAGATCTGCTGCCGAACCCGCCAAAAACCTGGGAAGAGATCCCGGCGCTGGATAAAG
AACTGAAAGCGAAAGGTAAGAGCGCGCTGATGTTCAACCTGCAAGAACCGTACTTCACCTGGCCGCTGAT
TGCTGCTGACGGGGGTTATGCGTTCAAGTATGAAA
