>Addgene plasmid #21494 | pMBP-HIS2-Vps2 | addgene partial sequence | sequence record 27431 | 21494 with MBP-F
CAACAACAATAACAATAACAACAACCTCGGGGATATCCCAACGACCGAAAACCTGTATTTTCAGGGCGCC
ATGGGATCCATGAGTTTGTTTGAGTGGGTATTTGGAAAGAATGTCACTCCGCAAGAGAGGTTAAAAAAAA
ATCAAAGGGCTTTAGAAAGGACTCAGAGGGAGCTTGAAAGAGAAAAGAGAAAATTGGAACTACAAGATAA
AAAACTTGTATCAGAAATTAAAAAATCGGCAAAGAATGGGCAAGTTGCAGCTGCGAAAGTTCAAGCAAAA
GATTTAGTAAGAACCCGGAATTACATCCAAAAATTTGACAACATGAAAGCTCAACTTCAGGCGATATCAT
TGAGAATACAGGCCGTTCGAAGTAGTGACCAAATGACACGTTCTATGAGCGAGGCCACTGGTCTTTTGGC
TGGAATGAACAGAACAATGAATCTACCTCAGTTGCAAAGGATATCGATGGAGTTTGAAAAGCAGAGTGAT
TTGATGGGTCAACGACAGGAATTCATGGACGAAGCTATTGATAACGTCATGGGTGATGAGGTGGATGAAG
ACGAAGAAGCTGACGAAATTGTAAATAAAGTTCTTGATGAGATTGGAGTGGATTTGAATTCACAGTTGCA
AAGCACGCCTC
